Addgene plasmid #8803: 3605 pGEX4T-1 Bad S112A S136A (104-141)
Depositing lab: Stanley Korsmeyer. Depositing organization: Dana-Farber Cancer Institute. Publication: p70S6 kinase signals cell survival as well as growth, inactivating the pro-apoptotic molecule BAD. Harada H, Andersen JS, Mann M, Terada N, Korsmeyer SJ. Proc Natl Acad Sci U S A 2001 Aug 14;98(17):9666-70. Epub 2001 Aug 7. 10.1073/pnas.171301998 PubMed 11493700.
Backbone
  Vector backbone: pGEX-4T1
  Backbone size w/o insert (bp): 4900
  Vector type: Bacterial Expression
Growth in bacteria
  Bacterial resistance: Ampicillin, 100 μg/mL
  Growth temperature: 37°C
  Growth strain: XL1 Blue
  Copy number: High Copy
Gene/Insert
  Gene/Insert name: Bad (alt name: BCL2-associated agonist of cell death)
  Species: M. musculus (mouse)
  Insert size (bp): 100
  Mutation: Contains AA's 104-141; S112A, S136A
  GenBank ID: NM_007522 NP_031548.1
  Entrez Gene: Bad (a.k.a. AI325008, Bbc2)
  Promoter: Ptac
  Tag / fusion protein: GST (N terminal on backbone)
  Cloning method: Restriction Enzyme; 5′ cloning site BamHI (not destroyed); 3′ cloning site EcoRI (not destroyed)
  Sequencing primers: 5′ pGEX5; 3′ pGEX3
Terms and licenses: Academic/Nonprofit Terms; Industry Terms: Not Available to Industry
How to cite: 3605 pGEX4T-1 Bad S112A S136A (104-141) was a gift from Stanley Korsmeyer (Addgene plasmid # 8803 ; http://n2t.net/addgene:8803 ; RRID:Addgene_8803)
