[The description below was written by a language model from this plasmid's Addgene catalogue record.]
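Description:
3605 pGEX4T-1 Bad S112A S136A (104-141) is a bacterial expression plasmid built on the pGEX-4T1 backbone (about 4.9 kb without insert), designed to produce a short fragment of mouse BAD as a glutathione S-transferase fusion in E. coli. It is maintained as a high-copy plasmid under ampicillin selection. Expression is driven by the Ptac promoter, a hybrid trp/lac promoter that is normally induced with IPTG. The GST moiety supplied by the backbone sits at the N terminus of the fusion, allowing one-step affinity purification on glutathione resin. No feature table is provided, so other backbone elements such as the origin of replication are not itemised in the record.

The insert, roughly 100 bp, was cloned between BamHI and EcoRI sites, both of which are retained. It encodes residues 104–141 of BAD (BCL2-associated agonist of cell death), a pro-apoptotic BCL-2 family member. Two serines within this fragment, S112 and S136, are changed to alanine, removing two well-known regulatory phosphorylation sites. The associated publication concerns inactivation of BAD by p70S6 kinase as a survival signal. A purified GST fusion of this kind is therefore best suited as a non-phosphorylatable control or site-mapping substrate in in vitro kinase assays, compared against wild-type or single-mutant fragments to determine which residues a given kinase targets. The record itself does not explicitly state the intended use.
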