>Addgene plasmid #8803 | 3605 pGEX4T-1 Bad S112A S136A (104-141) | addgene partial sequence | sequence record 59449 | pGEX3
GTCATCACCGAAACGCGCGAGGCAGATCGTCAGTCAGTCACGATGCGGCCGCTCGAGTCGACCCGGGAAT
TCTCAGAGATTGGGGGGAGCCGCACGCGAGCGTCCTCGAAAAGGGCTAAGCTCCTCCTCCATCCCTTCAT
CCTCCTCGGTCCCCGCTGGGTACGCACTGTGGCGACTCCGAGTCTCCATGGATCCACGCGGAACCAGATC
CGATTTTGGAGGATGGTCGCCACCACCAAACGTGGCTTGCCAGCCCTGCAAAGGCCATGCTATATACTTG
CTGGATTTCAAGTACTTATCAATTTGTGGGATAGCTTCAATACGTTTTTTAAAACAAACTAATTTTGGGA
ACGCATCCAGGCACATTGGGTCCATGTATAAAACAACATCAAGAGCGTCATACAACATGAAGTCAGGATG
GGTTACATGATCACCATTTAAATATGTTTTATGACATAAACGATCTTCGAACATTTTCAGCATTTCAGGT
AGCTTGCTAAGAAAATCAACTTTGAGAGTTTCAAAGTCTTTACTATATGCAATTCTCGAAACACCGTATC
TAATATCCAAAACCGCTCCTTCAAGCATTGAAATCTCTGCACGCTCTTTTGGACAACCACCCAACATGTT
GTGCTTGTCAGCTATATAACGTATGATGGCCATAGACTGTGTTAATTTAACATCACCATCAATATAATAA
GGAAGATTGGGAAACTCCAAACCCAATTCAAACTTTTTGTTTCGCCATTTATCACCTTCATCGCGCTCAT
ACAAATGCTCTTCATATTTTTCTTCAAGATATTCCAAAAGAAGTCGAGTGGGTTGCACAAGGCCCTTAAT
TTTCCAATAACCTAGTATAGGGGACATGAATACTGTTTCCTGTGTGAAATTGTTATCCGCTCACAATTCC
ACACATTATACGAGCCGATGATTAATTGTC
